>Addgene plasmid #133274 | pIRES:mTREK-1(G137I) | addgene full sequence | sequence record 292435 | Addgene NGS Result
TAGTTATTAATAGTAATCAATTACGGGGTCATTAGTTCATAGCCCATATATGGAGTTCCGCGTTACATAA
CTTACGGTAAATGGCCCGCCTGGCTGACCGCCCAACGACCCCCGCCCATTGACGTCAATAATGACGTATG
TTCCCATAGTAACGCCAATAGGGACTTTCCATTGACGTCAATGGGTGGAGTATTTACGGTAAACTGCCCA
CTTGGCAGTACATCAAGTGTATCATATGCCAAGTACGCCCCCTATTGACGTCAATGACGGTAAATGGCCC
GCCTGGCATTATGCCCAGTACATGACCTTATGGGACTTTCCAAAATGTCGTAACAACTCCGCCCCATTGA
CGCAAATGGGCGGTAGGCGTGTACGGTGGGAGGTCTATATAAGCAGAGCTGGTTTAGTGAACCGTCAGAT
CCGCTAGCATGTACCCATACGACGTGCCAGACTACGCTGCGGCCCCTGACTTGCTGGATCCCAAGTCTGC
TGCTCAGAACTCCAAACCGAGGCTCTCATTCTCCTCAAAACCCACCGTGCTTGCTTCCCGGGTGGAGAGT
GACTCGGCCATTAATGTTATGAAATGGAAGACGGTCTCCACGATTTTCCTGGTGGTCGTCCTCTACCTGA
TCATCGGAGCCACGGTGTTCAAGGCATTGGAGCAGCCTCAGGAGATTTCCCAGAGGACCACCATTGTGAT
CCAGAAGCAGACCTTCATAGCCCAGCATGCCTGCGTCAACTCCACCGAGCTGGACGAACTCATCCAGCAA
ATAGTGGCAGCAATAAACGCAGGAATTATCCCCTTAGGAAACAGCTCCAATCAAGTTAGTCACTGGGACC
TCGGAAGCTCTTTCTTCTTTGCTATTACTGTTATCACAACCATAGGATTTGGAAACATCTCCCCACGAAC
TGAAGGTGGAAAAATATTCTGCATCATCTATGCCTTGCTGGGAATTCCCCTCTTTGGCTTTCTACTGGCT
GGGGTTGGTGATCAGCTAGGAACTATATTTGGAAAAGGAATTGCCAAAGTGGAAGACACATTTATTAAGT
GGAATGTTAGTCAGACGAAGATTCGTATCATCTCCACCATCATCTTCATCCTGTTTGGCTGTGTCCTCTT
TGTGGCTCTCCCTGCGGTCATATTCAAGCACATAGAAGGCTGGAGCGCCCTGGACGCTATCTATTTTGTG
GTTATCACTCTGACGACCATTGGATTTGGAGACTACGTGGCAGGTGGATCAGACATTGAATATCTGGACT
TCTACAAGCCTGTGGTGTGGTTCTGGATCCTCGTTGGGCTGGCCTACTTTGCAGCTGTTCTGAGCATGAT
TGGGGACTGGCTACGGGTGATCTCTAAGAAGACGAAGGAAGAGGTGGGAGAGTTCAGAGCGCATGCCGCT
GAGTGGACAGCCAATGTCACGGCCGAGTTCAAGGAAACGAGGAGGCGGCTGAGCGTGGAGATCTACGACA
AGTTCCAGCGTGCCACATCCGTGAAGCGGAAGCTCTCCGCAGAGCTGGCGGGCAACCACAACCAGGAACT
GACTCCGTGTCGTCGCACCCTGTCTGTGAACCACCTGACCAGCGAGAGGGAAGTCCTGCCTCCCTTGCTG
AAGGCTGAGAGCATCTATCTGAACGGTCTGACACCACACTGTGCTGGTGAGGACATAGCTGTCATTGAGA
ACATGAAGTGACTCGAGCTCAAGCTTCGAATTCTGCAGTCGACGGTACCGCGGGCCCGGGATCCGCCCCT
CTCCCTCCCCCCCCCCTAACGTTACTGGCCGAAGCCGCTTGGAATAAGGCCGGTGTGCGTTTGTCTATAT
GTTATTTTCCACCATATTGCCGTCTTTTGGCAATGTGAGGGCCCGGAAACCTGGCCCTGTCTTCTTGACG
AGCATTCCTAGGGGTCTTTCCCCTCTCGCCAAAGGAATGCAAGGTCTGTTGAATGTCGTGAAGGAAGCAG
TTCCTCTGGAAGCTTCTTGAAGACAAACAACGTCTGTAGCGACCCTTTGCAGGCAGCGGAACCCCCCACC
TGGCGACAGGTGCCTCTGCGGCCAAAAGCCACGTGTATAAGATACACCTGCAAAGGCGGCACAACCCCAG
TGCCACGTTGTGAGTTGGATAGTTGTGGAAAGAGTCAAATGGCTCTCCTCAAGCGTATTCAACAAGGGGC
TGAAGGATGCCCAGAAGGTACCCCATTGTATGGGATCTGATCTGGGGCCTCGGTACACATGCTTTACATG
TGTTTAGTCGAGGTTAAAAAAACGTCTAGGCCCCCCGAACCACGGGGACGTGGTTTTCCTTTGAAAAACA
CGATGATAATATGGCCACAACCATGGTGAGCAAGGGCGAGGAGCTGTTCACCGGGGTGGTGCCCATCCTG
GTCGAGCTGGACGGCGACGTAAACGGCCACAAGTTCAGCGTGTCCGGCGAGGGCGAGGGCGATGCCACCT
ACGGCAAGCTGACCCTGAAGTTCATCTGCACCACCGGCAAGCTGCCCGTGCCCTGGCCCACCCTCGTGAC
CACCCTGACCTACGGCGTGCAGTGCTTCAGCCGCTACCCCGACCACATGAAGCAGCACGACTTCTTCAAG
TCCGCCATGCCCGAAGGCTACGTCCAGGAGCGCACCATCTTCTTCAAGGACGACGGCAACTACAAGACCC
GCGCCGAGGTGAAGTTCGAGGGCGACACCCTGGTGAACCGCATCGAGCTGAAGGGCATCGACTTCAAGGA
GGACGGCAACATCCTGGGGCACAAGCTGGAGTACAACTACAACAGCCACAACGTCTATATCATGGCCGAC
AAGCAGAAGAACGGCATCAAGGTGAACTTCAAGATCCGCCACAACATCGAGGACGGCAGCGTGCAGCTCG
CCGACCACTACCAGCAGAACACCCCCATCGGCGACGGCCCCGTGCTGCTGCCCGACAACCACTACCTGAG
CACCCAGTCCGCCCTGAGCAAAGACCCCAACGAGAAGCGCGATCACATGGTCCTGCTGGAGTTCGTGACC
GCCGCCGGGATCACTCTCGGCATGGACGAGCTGTACAAGTAAAGCGGCCGCGACTCTAGATCATAATCAG
CCATACCACATTTGTAGAGGTTTTACTTGCTTTAAAAAACCTCCCACACCTCCCCCTGAACCTGAAACAT
AAAATGAATGCAATTGTTGTTGTTAACTTGTTTATTGCAGCTTATAATGGTTACAAATAAAGCAATAGCA
TCACAAATTTCACAAATAAAGCATTTTTTTCACTGCATTCTAGTTGTGGTTTGTCCAAACTCATCAATGT
ATCTTAAGGCGTAAATTGTAAGCGTTAATATTTTGTTAAAATTCGCGTTAAATTTTTGTTAAATCAGCTC
ATTTTTTAACCAATAGGCCGAAATCGGCAAAATCCCTTATAAATCAAAAGAATAGACCGAGATAGGGT
[37 nt withheld, positions 3429-3465]
AAAGAACGTGGACTCCAACGTCAAAGG
[49 nt withheld, positions 3493-3541]
T
[91 nt withheld, positions 3543-3633]
G
[124 nt withheld, positions 3635-3758]
CAGGTGGCACTTTTCGGGGAAATGTGCGCGGAACCCCTATTTGTTTATTTTTCTAAATACATTCAAATAT
GTATCCGCTCATGAGACAATAACCCTGATAAATGCTTCAATAATATTGAAAAAGGAAGAGTCCTGAGGCG
GAAAGAACCAGCTGTGGAATGTGTGTCAGTTAGGGTGTGGAAAGTCCCCAGGCTCCCCAGCAGGCAGAAG
TATGCAAAGCATGCATCTCAATTAGTCAGCAACCAGGTGTGGAAAGTCCCCAGGCTCCCCAGCAGGCAGA
AGTATGCAAAGCATGCATCTCAATTAGTCAGCAACCATAGTCCCGCCCCTAACTCCGCCCATCCCGCCCC
TAACTCCGCCCAGTTCCGCCCATTCTCCGCCCCATGGCTGACTAATTTTTTTTATTTATGCAGAGGCCGA
GGCCGCCTCGGCCTCTGAGCTATTCCAGAAGTAGTGAGGAGGCTTTTTTGGAGGCCTAGGCTTTTGCAAA
GATCGATCAAGAGACAGGATGAGGATCGTTTCGCATGATTGAACAAGATGGATTGCACGCAGGTTCTCCG
GCCGCTTGGGTGGAGAGGCTATTCGGCTATGACTGGGCACAACAGACAATCGGCTGCTCTGATGCCGCCG
TGTTCCGGCTGTCAGCGCAGGGGCGCCCGGTTCTTTTTGTCAAGACCGACCTGTCCGGTGCCCTGAATGA
ACTGCAAGACGAGGCAGCGCGGCTATCGTGGCTGGCCACGACGGGCGTTCCTTGCGCAGCTGTGCTCGAC
GTTGTCACTGAAGCGGGAAGGGACTGGCTGCTATTGGGCGAAGTGCCGGGGCAGGATCTCCTGTCATCTC
ACCTTGCTCCTGCCGAGAAAGTATCCATCATGGCTGATGCAATGCGGCGGCTGCATACGCTTGATCCGGC
TACCTGCCCATTCGACCACCAAGCGAAACATCGCATCGAGCGAGCACGTACTCGGATGGAAGCCGGTCTT
GTCGATCAGGATGATCTGGACGAAGAGCATCAGGGGCTCGCGCCAGCCGAACTGTTCGCCAGGCTCAAGG
CGAGCATGCCCGACGGCGAGGATCTCGTCGTGACCCATGGCGATGCCTGCTTGCCGAATATCATGGTGGA
AAATGGCCGCTTTTCTGGATTCATCGACTGTGGCCGGCTGGGTGTGGCGGACCGCTATCAGGACATAGCG
TTGGCTACCCGTGATATTGCTGAAGAGCTTGGCGGCGAATGGGCTGACCGCTTCCTCGTGCTTTACGGTA
TCGCCGCTCCCGATTCGCAGCGCATCGCCTTCTATCGCCTTCTTGACGAGTTCTTCTGAGCGGGACTCTG
GGGTTCGAAATGACCGACCAAGCGACGCCCAACCTGCCATCACGAGATTTCGATTCCACCGCCGCCTTCT
ATGAAAGGTTGGGCTTCGGAATCGTTTTCCGGGACGCCGGCTGGATGATCCTCCAGCGCGGGGATCTCAT
GCTGGAGTTCTTCGCCCACCCTAGGGGGAGGCTAACTGAAACACGGAAGGAGACAATACCGGAAGGAACC
CGCGCTATGACGGCAATAAAAAGACAGAATAAAACGCACGGTGTTGGGTCGTTTGTTCATAAACGCGGGG
TTCGGTCCCAGGGCTGGCACTCTGTCGATACCCCACCGAGACCCCATTGGGGCCAATACGCCCGCGTTTC
TTCCTTTTCCCCACCCCACCCCCCAAGTTCGGGTGAAGGCCCAGGGCTCGCAGCCAACGTCGGGGCGGCA
GGCCCTGCCATAGCCTCAGGTTACTCATATATACTTTAGATTGATTTAAAACTTCATTTTTAATTTAAAA
GGATCTAGGTGAAGATCCTTTTTGATAATCTCATGACCAAAATCCCTTAACGTGAGTTTTCGTTCCACTG
AGCGTCAGACCCCGTAGAAAAGATCAAAGGATCTTCTTGAGATCCTTTTTTTCTGCGCGTAATCTGCTGC
TTGCAAACAAAAAAACCACCGCTACCAGCGGTGGTTTGTTTGCCGGATCAAGAGCTACCAACTCTTTTTC
CGAAGGTAACTGGCTTCAGCAGAGCGCAGATACCAAATACTGTTCTTCTAGTGTAGCCGTAGTTAGGCCA
CCACTTCAAGAACTCTGTAGCACCGCCTACATACCTCGCTCTGCTAATCCTGTTACCAGTGGCTGCTGCC
AGTGGCGATAAGTCGTGTCTTACCGGGTTGGACTCAAGACGATAGTTACCGGATAAGGCGCAGCGGTCGG
GCTGAACGGGGGGTTCGTGCACACAGCCCAGCTTGGAGCGAACGACCTACACCGAACTGAGATACCTACA
GCGTGAGCTATGAGAAAGCGCCACGCTTCCCGAAGGGAGAAAGGCGGACAGGTATCCGGTAAGCGGCAGG
GTCGGAACAGGAGAGCGCACGAGGGAGCTTCCAGGGGGAAACGCCTGGTATCTTTATAGTCCTGTCGGGT
TTCGCCACCTCTGACTTGAGCGTCGATTTTTGTGATGCTCGTCAGGGGGGCGGAGCCTATGGAAAAACGC
CAGCAACGCGGCCTTTTTACGGTTCCTGGCCTTTTGCTGGCCTTTTGCTCACATGTTCTTTCCTGCGTTA
TCCCCTGATTCTGTGGATAACCGTATTACCGCCATGCAT
Features (pLannotate 1.2.2; 16 found; start..end, strand, type, name):
      1..321     +  enhancer       CMV enhancer (fragment): human cytomegalovirus immediate early enhancer
    349..400     +  promoter       CMVd2 promoter: truncated human cytomegalovirus (CMV) immediate early promoter that yields moderately reduced expression relative to the full-length promoter
    447..1688    +  CDS            Kcnk2: KCNK2_MOUSE - Experimental evidence at protein level: Swiss-Prot protein existence level 1. Ion channel that contributes to passive transmembrane potassium transport. Reversibly converts between a voltage-insensitive potassium leak channel and a voltage-dependent outward rectifying potassium channel in a phosphorylation-dependent manner. In astrocytes, forms mostly heterodimeric potassium channels with KCNK1, with only a minor proportion of functional channels containing homodimeric KCNK2 (PubMed:24496152). In astrocytes, the heterodimer formed by KCNK1 and KCNK2 is required for rapid glutamat
   1692..1744    +  misc_feature   MCS: multiple cloning site
   1746..2332    +  misc_feature   IRES2: internal ribosome entry site (IRES) of the encephalomyocarditis virus (EMCV)
   2333..3052    +  CDS            EGFP: the original enhanced GFP (Yang et al., 1996) mammalian codon-optimized
   3069..3152    +  CDS            large T antigen (fragment): large T antigen from SV40 (simian virus 40)
   3175..3296    +  polyA_signal   SV40 poly(A) signal: SV40 polyadenylation signal
   3330..3758    -  rep_origin     f1 ori (sequence partly withheld): f1 bacteriophage origin of replication; arrow indicates direction of (+) strand synthesis
   3785..3889    +  promoter       AmpR promoter: bla
   3891..4248    +  promoter       SV40 promoter: SV40 enhancer and early promoter
   4283..5077    +  CDS            NeoR/KanR: aminoglycoside phosphotransferase from Tn5; aph(3')-II (or nptII); confers resistance to neomycin, kanamycin, and G418 (Geneticin®)
   5098..5250    +  CDS            ble (fragment): BLE_KLEPN - Experimental evidence at protein level: Swiss-Prot protein existence level 1. Binding protein with a strong affinity to the bleomycin family of antibiotics. Binds to CL990; an antimitotic-antibiotic compound. From Klebsiella pneumoniae.
   5309..5356    +  polyA_signal   HSV TK poly(A) signal: herpes simplex virus thymidine kinase polyadenylation signal (Cole and Stacy, 1985)
   5447..5463    -  polyA_signal   bGH poly(A) signal (fragment): bovine growth hormone polyadenylation signal
   5685..6273    +  rep_origin     ori: high-copy-number ColE1/pMB1/pBR322/pUC origin of replication
