[The description below was written by a language model from this plasmid's Addgene catalogue record and pLannotate feature annotations shown in this document.]
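Description:
pIRES:mTREK-1(G137I) is a mammalian expression plasmid of about 6.4 kb built on the pIRES2-EGFP backbone. It carries the full-length mouse K2P potassium channel TREK-1 (Kcnk2, K2P2.1) with a G137I point mutation and, according to the catalogue entry, an N-terminal HA epitope tag. The HA tag is not annotated separately in the feature table. Transcription is driven by a CMV enhancer fragment joined to the CMVd2 promoter, a truncated form of the human cytomegalovirus immediate early promoter. The depositor notes this truncation but reports that the plasmid works as intended and that expression levels are not affected.

Downstream of the channel coding sequence and a residual multiple cloning site lie the encephalomyocarditis virus IRES2 element and EGFP, followed by an SV40 polyadenylation signal. This produces a single bicistronic transcript from which the channel and EGFP are translated as separate proteins. Green fluorescence therefore marks transfected cells without fusing a fluorescent protein to the channel, which helps in picking cells for functional work such as electrophysiological recording.

The plasmid replicates in E. coli from a high-copy ColE1/pUC-type origin and also contains an f1 origin. Selection relies on one NeoR/KanR (Tn5 aminoglycoside phosphotransferase) cassette placed behind tandem bacterial (bla) and SV40 early promoters and ended by an HSV TK poly(A) signal. It gives kanamycin resistance in bacteria and G418 resistance in mammalian cells. The small large T antigen, ble and bGH poly(A) fragments in the annotation appear to be backbone remnants rather than functional elements. The associated publication concerns TREK-1 activator complexes and a cryptic binding site at the selectivity filter, but the record does not state the functional effect of G137I.
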