Addgene plasmid #133274: pIRES:mTREK-1(G137I)
Purpose: Mammalian expression vector. It will generate the mouse TREK-1 channel full lenght G137I mutant fused to a N-terminal HA tag
Depositing lab: Dan Minor. Depositing organization: University of California, San Francisco (UCSF). Publication: K2P2.1 (TREK-1)-activator complexes reveal a cryptic selectivity filter binding site. Lolicato M, Arrigoni C, Mori T, Sekioka Y, Bryant C, Clark KA, Minor DL Jr. Nature. 2017 Jul 20;547(7663):364-368. doi: 10.1038/nature22988. Epub 2017 Jul 10. PubMed 28693035.
Backbone
  Vector backbone: pIRES2-EGFP
  Vector type: Mammalian Expression
Growth in bacteria
  Bacterial resistance: Kanamycin, 50 μg/mL
  Growth temperature: 37°C
  Growth strain: DH5alpha
  Copy number: Unknown
Gene/Insert
  Gene/Insert name: Potassium channel subfamily K member 2 (KCNK2, TREK-1)
  Species: M. musculus (mouse)
  Mutation: G137I
  Entrez Gene: Kcnk2 (a.k.a. A430027H14Rik, TREK-1)
  Promoter: CMVd2
  Tag / fusion protein: HA (N terminal on insert)
  Cloning method: Unknown
  Sequencing primers: 5′ CMV F; 3′ CMV R
Terms and licenses: Academic/Nonprofit Terms; Industry Terms: Not Available to Industry
Depositor comments: Please note: Plasmid contains the CMVd2 promoter. The plasmid works as intended, and expression levels are not affected.
How to cite: pIRES:mTREK-1(G137I) was a gift from Dan Minor (Addgene plasmid # 133274 ; http://n2t.net/addgene:133274 ; RRID:Addgene_133274)
